>Addgene plasmid #84606 | pGEX-HCF-1rep1wt | depositor full sequence | sequence record 162024 | pGEX-HCF-1rep1wt sequence 5615 bps
ACGTTATCGACTGCACGGTGCACCAATGCTTCTGGCGTCAGGCAGCCATCGGAAGCTGTGGTATGGCTGT
GCAGGTCGTAAATCACTGCATAATTCGTGTCGCTCAAGGCGCACTCCCGTTCTGGATAATGTTTTTTGCG
CCGACATCATAACGGTTCTGGCAAATATTCTGAAATGAGCTGTTGACAATTAATCATCGGCTCGTATAAT
GTGTGGAATTGTGAGCGGATAACAATTTCACACAGGAAACAGTATTCATGTCCCCTATACTAGGTTATTG
GAAAATTAAGGGCCTTGTGCAACCCACTCGACTTCTTTTGGAATATCTTGAAGAAAAATATGAAGAGCAT
TTGTATGAGCGCGATGAAGGTGATAAATGGCGAAACAAAAAGTTTGAATTGGGTTTGGAGTTTCCCAATC
TTCCTTATTATATTGATGGTGATGTTAAATTAACACAGTCTATGGCCATCATACGTTATATAGCTGACAA
GCACAACATGTTGGGTGGTTGTCCAAAAGAGCGTGCAGAGATTTCAATGCTTGAAGGAGCGGTTTTGGAT
ATTAGATACGGTGTTTCGAGAATTGCATATAGTAAAGACTTTGAAACTCTCAAAGTTGATTTTCTTAGCA
AGCTACCTGAAATGCTGAAAATGTTCGAAGATCGTTTATGTCATAAAACATATTTAAATGGTGATCATGT
AACCCATCCTGACTTCATGTTGTATGACGCTCTTGATGTTGTTTTATACATGGACCCAATGTGCCTGGAT
GCGTTCCCAAAATTAGTTTGTTTTAAAAAACGTATTGAAGCTATCCCACAAATTGATAAGTACTTGAAAT
CCAGCAAGTATATAGCATGGCCTTTGCAGGGCTGGCAAGCCACGTTTGGTGGTGGCGACCATCCTCCAAA
ATCGGATCTGGAAGTTCTGTTCCAGGGGCCCCTGGAAAACTTGTATTTCCAGGGCGGGTCCCCAGCCGTC
ACCACGTTGGTTGTGAAAGGCACCACAGGTGTCACGACCCTAGGCACAGTGACAGGCACCGTCTCCACCA
GCCTTGCCGGGGCGGGGGGCCACAGCACTAGTGCTTCCCTGGCCACGCCCATCACCACCTTGGGCACCAT
TGCCACCCTCTCAAGCCAGGTGATCAACCCCACTGCCATCACTGTGTCGGCCGCACAGACCACGCTGACA
GCGGCAGGCGGGCTCACAACCCCAACCATCACCATGCAGCCCGTGTCCCAGCCCACCCAGGTAACTCTGA
TCACGGCACCTAGTGGGGTGGAGGCCCAGCCTGTGCATGACCTCCCTGTGTCCATTCTGGCCTCCCCGAC
TACAGAACAGCCCACCGCCACAGTTACCATCGCCGACTCAGGCCAGGGTGATGTGCAGCCTGGCACTGTC
ACCTTGGTGTGCTCCAACCCACCCTGTGAGACCCACGAGACTGGCACCACCAACACGGCCACCACTACTG
TTGTGGCTAACCTTGGGGGACACCCCCAGCCCACCCAAGTGCAGTTCGTCTGTGACAGACAGGAGGCAGC
TGCTTCTCTTGTGACCTCGACTGTGGGCCAGCAGAATGGTAGCGTGGCGGCCGCATCGCACCATCATCAT
CATCATTGACTGACTGACGATCTGCCTCGCGCGTTTCGGTGATGACGGTGAAAACCTCTGACACATGCAG
CTCCCGGAGACGGTCACAGCTTGTCTGTAAGCGGATGCCGGGAGCAGACAAGCCCGTCAGGGCGCGTCAG
CGGGTGTTGGCGGGTGTCGGGGCGCAGCCATGACCCAGTCACGTAGCGATAGCGGAGTGTATAATTCTTG
AAGACGAAAGGGCCTCGTGATACGCCTATTTTTATAGGTTAATGTCATGATAATAATGGTTTCTTAGACG
TCAGGTGGCACTTTTCGGGGAAATGTGCGCGGAACCCCTATTTGTTTATTTTTCTAAATACATTCAAATA
TGTATCCGCTCATGAGACAATAACCCTGATAAATGCTTCAATAATATTGAAAAAGGAAGAGTATGAGTAT
TCAACATTTCCGTGTCGCCCTTATTCCCTTTTTTGCGGCATTTTGCCTTCCTGTTTTTGCTCACCCAGAA
ACGCTGGTGAAAGTAAAAGATGCTGAAGATCAGTTGGGTGCACGAGTGGGTTACATCGAACTGGATCTCA
ACAGCGGTAAGATCCTTGAGAGTTTTCGCCCCGAAGAACGTTTTCCAATGATGAGCACTTTTAAAGTTCT
GCTATGTGGCGCGGTATTATCCCGTGTTGACGCCGGGCAAGAGCAACTCGGTCGCCGCATACACTATTCT
CAGAATGACTTGGTTGAGTACTCACCAGTCACAGAAAAGCATCTTACGGATGGCATGACAGTAAGAGAAT
TATGCAGTGCTGCCATAACCATGAGTGATAACACTGCGGCCAACTTACTTCTGACAACGATCGGAGGACC
GAAGGAGCTAACCGCTTTTTTGCACAACATGGGGGATCATGTAACTCGCCTTGATCGTTGGGAACCGGAG
CTGAATGAAGCCATACCAAACGACGAGCGTGACACCACGATGCCTGCAGCAATGGCAACAACGTTGCGCA
AACTATTAACTGGCGAACTACTTACTCTAGCTTCCCGGCAACAATTAATAGACTGGATGGAGGCGGATAA
AGTTGCAGGACCACTTCTGCGCTCGGCCCTTCCGGCTGGCTGGTTTATTGCTGATAAATCTGGAGCCGGT
GAGCGTGGGTCTCGCGGTATCATTGCAGCACTGGGGCCAGATGGTAAGCCCTCCCGTATCGTAGTTATCT
ACACGACGGGGAGTCAGGCAACTATGGATGAACGAAATAGACAGATCGCTGAGATAGGTGCCTCACTGAT
TAAGCATTGGTAACTGTCAGACCAAGTTTACTCATATATACTTTAGATTGATTTAAAACTTCATTTTTAA
TTTAAAAGGATCTAGGTGAAGATCCTTTTTGATAATCTCATGACCAAAATCCCTTAACGTGAGTTTTCGT
TCCACTGAGCGTCAGACCCCGTAGAAAAGATCAAAGGATCTTCTTGAGATCCTTTTTTTCTGCGCGTAAT
CTGCTGCTTGCAAACAAAAAAACCACCGCTACCAGCGGTGGTTTGTTTGCCGGATCAAGAGCTACCAACT
CTTTTTCCGAAGGTAACTGGCTTCAGCAGAGCGCAGATACCAAATACTGTCCTTCTAGTGTAGCCGTAGT
TAGGCCACCACTTCAAGAACTCTGTAGCACCGCCTACATACCTCGCTCTGCTAATCCTGTTACCAGTGGC
TGCTGCCAGTGGCGATAAGTCGTGTCTTACCGGGTTGGACTCAAGACGATAGTTACCGGATAAGGCGCAG
CGGTCGGGCTGAACGGGGGGTTCGTGCACACAGCCCAGCTTGGAGCGAACGACCTACACCGAACTGAGAT
ACCTACAGCGTGAGCTATGAGAAAGCGCCACGCTTCCCGAAGGGAGAAAGGCGGACAGGTATCCGGTAAG
CGGCAGGGTCGGAACAGGAGAGCGCACGAGGGAGCTTCCAGGGGGAAACGCCTGGTATCTTTATAGTCCT
GTCGGGTTTCGCCACCTCTGACTTGAGCGTCGATTTTTGTGATGCTCGTCAGGGGGGCGGAGCCTATGGA
AAAACGCCAGCAACGCGGCCTTTTTACGGTTCCTGGCCTTTTGCTGGCCTTTTGCTCACATGTTCTTTCC
TGCGTTATCCCCTGATTCTGTGGATAACCGTATTACCGCCTTTGAGTGAGCTGATACCGCTCGCCGCAGC
CGAACGACCGAGCGCAGCGAGTCAGTGAGCGAGGAAGCGGAAGAGCGCCTGATGCGGTATTTTCTCCTTA
CGCATCTGTGCGGTATTTCACACCGCATAAATTCCGACACCATCGAATGGTGCAAAACCTTTCGCGGTAT
GGCATGATAGCGCCCGGAAGAGAGTCAATTCAGGGTGGTGAATGTGAAACCAGTAACGTTATACGATGTC
GCAGAGTATGCCGGTGTCTCTTATCAGACCGTTTCCCGCGTGGTGAACCAGGCCAGCCACGTTTCTGCGA
AAACGCGGGAAAAAGTGGAAGCGGCGATGGCGGAGCTGAATTACATTCCCAACCGCGTGGCACAACAACT
GGCGGGCAAACAGTCGTTGCTGATTGGCGTTGCCACCTCCAGTCTGGCCCTGCACGCGCCGTCGCAAATT
GTCGCGGCGATTAAATCTCGCGCCGATCAACTGGGTGCCAGCGTGGTGGTGTCGATGGTAGAACGAAGCG
GCGTCGAAGCCTGTAAAGCGGCGGTGCACAATCTTCTCGCGCAACGCGTCAGTGGGCTGATCATTAACTA
TCCGCTGGATGACCAGGATGCCATTGCTGTGGAAGCTGCCTGCACTAATGTTCCGGCGTTATTTCTTGAT
GTCTCTGACCAGACACCCATCAACAGTATTATTTTCTCCCATGAAGACGGTACGCGACTGGGCGTGGAGC
ATCTGGTCGCATTGGGTCACCAGCAAATCGCGCTGTTAGCGGGCCCATTAAGTTCTGTCTCGGCGCGTCT
GCGTCTGGCTGGCTGGCATAAATATCTCACTCGCAATCAAATTCAGCCGATAGCGGAACGGGAAGGCGAC
TGGAGTGCCATGTCCGGTTTTCAACAAACCATGCAAATGCTGAATGAGGGCATCGTTCCCACTGCGATGC
TGGTTGCCAACGATCAGATGGCGCTGGGCGCAATGCGCGCCATTACCGAGTCCGGGCTGCGCGTTGGTGC
GGATATCTCGGTAGTGGGATACGACGATACCGAAGACAGCTCATGTTATATCCCGCCGTCAACCACCATC
AAACAGGATTTTCGCCTGCTGGGGCAAACCAGCGTGGACCGCTTGCTGCAACTCTCTCAGGGCCAGGCGG
TGAAGGGCAATCAGCTGTTGCCCGTCTCACTGGTGAAAAGAAAAACCACCCTGGCGCCCAATACGCAAAC
CGCCTCTCCCCGCGCGTTGGCCGATTCATTAATGCAGCTGGCACGACAGGTTTCCCGACTGGAAAGCGGG
CAGTGAGCGCAACGCAATTAATGTGAGTTAGCTCACTCATTAGGCACCCCAGGCTTTACACTTTATGCTT
CCGGCTCGTATGTTGTGTGGAATTGTGAGCGGATAACAATTTCACACAGGAAACAGCTATGACCATGATT
ACGGATTCACTGGCCGTCGTTTTACAACGTCGTGACTGGGAAAACCCTGGCGTTACCCAACTTAATCGCC
TTGCAGCACATCCCCCTTTCGCCAGCTGGCGTAATAGCGAAGAGGCCCGCACCGATCGCCCTTCCCAACA
GTTGCGCAGCCTGAATGGCGAATGGCGCTTTGCCTGGTTTCCGGCACCAGAAGCGGTGCCGGAAAGCTGG
CTGGAGTGCGATCTTCCTGAGGCCGATACTGTCGTCGTCCCCTCAAACTGGCAGATGCACGGTTACGATG
CGCCCATCTACACCAACGTAACCTATCCCATTACGGTCAATCCGCCGTTTGTTCCCACGGAGAATCCGAC
GGGTTGTTACTCGCTCACATTTAATGTTGATGAAAGCTGGCTACAGGAAGGCCAGACGCGAATTATTTTT
GATGGCGTTGGAATT
Features (pLannotate 1.2.2; 17 found; start..end, strand, type, name):
      6..107     -  CDS            yciV (fragment): RNAAM_ECOLI - Also known as trpH From Escherichia coli (strain K12).
    183..211     +  promoter       tac promoter: strong E. coli promoter; hybrid between the trp and lac UV5 promoters
    219..235     +  protein_bind   lac operator: The lac repressor binds to the lac operator to inhibit transcription in E. coli. This inhibition can be relieved by adding lactose or isopropyl-β-D-thiogalactopyranoside (IPTG). lac repressor encoded by lacI
    258..911     +  CDS            GST26_SCHJA: Experimental evidence at protein level: Swiss-Prot protein existence level 1. GST isoenzymes appear to play a central role in the parasite detoxification system. Other functions are also suspected including a role in increasing the solubility of haematin in the parasite gut. From Schistosoma japonicum (Blood fluke).
    972..1586    +  CDS            HCFC1 (fragment): HCFC1_HUMAN - Also known as HCF1, HFC1. Experimental evidence at protein level: Swiss-Prot protein existence level 1. (Microbial infection) In case of human herpes simplex virus (HSV) infection, HCFC1 forms a multiprotein-DNA complex with the viral transactivator protein VP16 and POU2F1 thereby enabling the transcription of the viral immediate early genes. From Homo sapiens (Human).
   1632..1671    +  CDS            rop (fragment): Rop protein, which maintains plasmids at low copy number; rop
   1773..1813    +  misc_feature   bom (fragment): basis of mobility region from pBR322
   1918..2022    +  promoter       AmpR promoter: bla
   2023..2883    +  CDS            AmpR: β-lactamase; bla; confers resistance to ampicillin, carbenicillin, and related antibiotics
   3054..3642    +  rep_origin     ori: high-copy-number ColE1/pMB1/pBR322/pUC origin of replication
   3828..3879    -  misc_feature   bom (fragment): basis of mobility region from pBR322
   3886..3963    +  promoter       lacIq promoter: lacI (mutant); In the lacIq allele, a single base change in the promoter boosts expression of the lacI gene about 10-fold.
   3964..5046    +  CDS            lacI: lac repressor; lacI; The lac repressor binds to the lac operator to inhibit transcription in E. coli. This inhibition can be relieved by adding lactose or isopropyl-β-D-thiogalactopyranoside (IPTG).
   5059..5080    +  protein_bind   CAP binding site: CAP binding activates transcription in the presence of cAMP. E. coli catabolite activator protein
   5095..5125    +  promoter       lac promoter: promoter for the E. coli lac operon
   5133..5149    +  protein_bind   lac operator: The lac repressor binds to the lac operator to inhibit transcription in E. coli. This inhibition can be relieved by adding lactose or isopropyl-β-D-thiogalactopyranoside (IPTG). lac repressor encoded by lacI
   5169..5342    +  CDS            lacZα: LacZα fragment of β-galactosidase; lacZ fragment
