>Addgene plasmid #84606 | pGEX-HCF-1rep1wt | addgene full sequence | sequence record 193567 | Addgene NGS Result
GAATTAGCTTATCGACTGCACGGTGCACCAATGCTTCTGGCGTCAGGCAGCCATCGGAAGCTGTGGTATG
GCTGTGCAGGTCGTAAATCACTGCATAATTCGTGTCGCTCAAGGCGCACTCCCGTTCTGGATAATGTTTT
TTGCGCCGACATCATAACGGTTCTGGCAAATATTCTGAAATGAGCTGTTGACAATTAATCATCGGCTCGT
ATAATGTGTGGAATTGTGAGCGGATAACAATTTCACACAGGAAACAGTATTCATGTCCCCTATACTAGGT
TATTGGAAAATTAAGGGCCTTGTGCAACCCACTCGACTTCTTTTGGAATATCTTGAAGAAAAATATGAAG
AGCATTTGTATGAGCGCGATGAAGGTGATAAATGGCGAAACAAAAAGTTTGAATTGGGTTTGGAGTTTCC
CAATCTTCCTTATTATATTGATGGTGATGTTAAATTAACACAGTCTATGGCCATCATACGTTATATAGCT
GACAAGCACAACATGTTGGGTGGTTGTCCAAAAGAGCGTGCAGAGATTTCAATGCTTGAAGGAGCGGTTT
TGGATATTAGATACGGTGTTTCGAGAATTGCATATAGTAAAGACTTTGAAACTCTCAAAGTTGATTTTCT
TAGCAAGCTACCTGAAATGCTGAAAATGTTCGAAGATCGTTTATGTCATAAAACATATTTAAATGGTGAT
CATGTAACCCATCCTGACTTCATGTTGTATGACGCTCTTGATGTTGTTTTATACATGGACCCAATGTGCC
TGGATGCGTTCCCAAAATTAGTTTGTTTTAAAAAACGTATTGAAGCTATCCCACAAATTGATAAGTACTT
GAAATCCAGCAAGTATATAGCATGGCCTTTGCAGGGCTGGCAAGCCACGTTTGGTGGTGGCGACCATCCT
CCAAAATCGGATCTGGAAGTTCTGTTCCAGGGGCCCCTGGAAAACTTGTATTTCCAGGGCGGGTCCCCAG
CCGTCACCACGTTGGTTGTGAAAGGCACCACAGGTGTCACGACCCTAGGCACAGTGACAGGCACCGTCTC
CACCAGCCTTGCCGGGGCGGGGGGCCACAGCACTAGTGCTTCCCTGGCCACGCCCATCACCACCTTGGGC
ACCATTGCCACCCTCTCAAGCCAGGTGATCAACCCCACTGCCATCACTGTGTCGGCCGCACAGACCACGC
TGACAGCGGCAGGCGGGCTCACAACCCCAACCATCACCATGCAGCCCGTGTCCCAGCCCACCCAGGTAAC
TCTGATCACGGCACCTAGTGGGGTGGAGGCCCAGCCTGTGCATGACCTCCCTGTGTCCATTCTGGCCTCC
CCGACTACAGAACAGCCCACCGCCACAGTTACCATCGCCGACTCAGGCCAGGGTGATGTGCAGCCTGGCA
CTGTCACCTTGGTGTGCTCCAACCCACCCTGTGAGACCCACGAGACTGGCACCACCAACACGGCCACCAC
TACTGTTGTGGCTAACCTTGGGGGACACCCCCAGCCCACCCAAGTGCAGTTCGTCTGTGACAGACAGGAG
GCAGCTGCTTCTCTTGTGACCTCGACTGTGGGCCAGCAGAATGGTAGCGTGGCGGCCGCATCGCACCATC
ATCATCATCATTGACTGACTGACGATCTGCCTCGCGCGTTTCGGTGATGACGGTGAAAACCTCTGACACA
TGCAGCTCCCGGAGACGGTCACAGCTTGTCTGTAAGCGGATGCCGGGAGCAGACAAGCCCGTCAGGGCGC
GTCAGCGGGTGTTGGCGGGTGTCGGGGCGCAGCCATGACCCAGTCACGTAGCGATAGCGGAGTGTATAAT
TCTTGAAGACGAAAGGGCCTCGTGATACGCCTATTTTTATAGGTTAATGTCATGATAATAATGGTTTCTT
AGACGTCAGGTGGCACTTTTCGGGGAAATGTGCGCGGAACCCCTATTTGTTTATTTTTCTAAATACATTC
AAATATGTATCCGCTCATGAGACAATAACCCTGATAAATGCTTCAATAATATTGAAAAAGGAAGAGTATG
AGTATTCAACATTTCCGTGTCGCCCTTATTCCCTTTTTTGCGGCATTTTGCCTTCCTGTTTTTGCTCACC
CAGAAACGCTGGTGAAAGTAAAAGATGCTGAAGATCAGTTGGGTGCACGAGTGGGTTACATCGAACTGGA
TCTCAACAGCGGTAAGATCCTTGAGAGTTTTCGCCCCGAAGAACGTTTTCCAATGATGAGCACTTTTAAA
GTTCTGCTATGTGGCGCGGTATTATCCCGTGTTGACGCCGGGCAAGAGCAACTCGGTCGCCGCATACACT
ATTCTCAGAATGACTTGGTTGAGTACTCACCAGTCACAGAAAAGCATCTTACGGATGGCATGACAGTAAG
AGAATTATGCAGTGCTGCCATAACCATGAGTGATAACACTGCGGCCAACTTACTTCTGACAACGATCGGA
GGACCGAAGGAGCTAACCGCTTTTTTGCACAACATGGGGGATCATGTAACTCGCCTTGATCGTTGGGAAC
CGGAGCTGAATGAAGCCATACCAAACGACGAGCGTGACACCACGATGCCTGCAGCAATGGCAACAACGTT
GCGCAAACTATTAACTGGCGAACTACTTACTCTAGCTTCCCGGCAACAATTAATAGACTGGATGGAGGCG
GATAAAGTTGCAGGACCACTTCTGCGCTCGGCCCTTCCGGCTGGCTGGTTTATTGCTGATAAATCTGGAG
CCGGTGAGCGTGGGTCTCGCGGTATCATTGCAGCACTGGGGCCAGATGGTAAGCCCTCCCGTATCGTAGT
TATCTACACGACGGGGAGTCAGGCAACTATGGATGAACGAAATAGACAGATCGCTGAGATAGGTGCCTCA
CTGATTAAGCATTGGTAACTGTCAGACCAAGTTTACTCATATATACTTTAGATTGATTTAAAACTTCATT
TTTAATTTAAAAGGATCTAGGTGAAGATCCTTTTTGATAATCTCATGACCAAAATCCCTTAACGTGAGTT
TTCGTTCCACTGAGCGTCAGACCCCGTAGAAAAGATCAAAGGATCTTCTTGAGATCCTTTTTTTCTGCGC
GTAATCTGCTGCTTGCAAACAAAAAAACCACCGCTACCAGCGGTGGTTTGTTTGCCGGATCAAGAGCTAC
CAACTCTTTTTCCGAAGGTAACTGGCTTCAGCAGAGCGCAGATACCAAATACTGTCCTTCTAGTGTAGCC
GTAGTTAGGCCACCACTTCAAGAACTCTGTAGCACCGCCTACATACCTCGCTCTGCTAATCCTGTTACCA
GTGGCTGCTGCCAGTGGCGATAAGTCGTGTCTTACCGGGTTGGACTCAAGACGATAGTTACCGGATAAGG
CGCAGCGGTCGGGCTGAACGGGGGGTTCGTGCACACAGCCCAGCTTGGAGCGAACGACCTACACCGAACT
GAGATACCTACAGCGTGAGCTATGAGAAAGCGCCACGCTTCCCGAAGGGAGAAAGGCGGACAGGTATCCG
GTAAGCGGCAGGGTCGGAACAGGAGAGCGCACGAGGGAGCTTCCAGGGGGAAACGCCTGGTATCTTTATA
GTCCTGTCGGGTTTCGCCACCTCTGACTTGAGCGTCGATTTTTGTGATGCTCGTCAGGGGGGCGGAGCCT
ATGGAAAAACGCCAGCAACGCGGCCTTTTTACGGTTCCTGGCCTTTTGCTGGCCTTTTGCTCACATGTTC
TTTCCTGCGTTATCCCCTGATTCTGTGGATAACCGTATTACCGCCTTTGAGTGAGCTGATACCGCTCGCC
GCAGCCGAACGACCGAGCGCAGCGAGTCAGTGAGCGAGGAAGCGGAAGAGCGCCTGATGCGGTATTTTCT
CCTTACGCATCTGTGCGGTATTTCACACCGCATAAATTCCGACACCATCGAATGGCGCAAAACCTTTCGC
GGTATGGCATGATAGCGCCCGGAAGAGAGTCAATTCAGGGTGGTGAATGTGAAACCAGTAACGTTATACG
ATGTCGCAGAGTATGCCGGTGTCTCTTATCAGACCGTTTCCCGCGTGGTGAACCAGGCCAGCCACGTTTC
TGCGAAAACGCGGGAAAAAGTGGAAGCGGCGATGGCGGAGCTGAATTACATTCCCAACCGCGTGGCACAA
CAACTGGCGGGCAAACAGTCGTTGCTGATTGGCGTTGCCACCTCCAGTCTGGCCCTGCACGCGCCGTCGC
AAATTGTCGCGGCGATTAAATCTCGCGCCGATCAACTGGGTGCCAGCGTGGTGGTGTCGATGGTAGAACG
AAGCGGCGTCGAAGCCTGTAAAGCGGCGGTGCACAATCTTCTCGCGCAACGCGTCAGTGGGCTGATCATT
AACTATCCGCTGGATGACCAGGATGCCATTGCTGTGGAAGCTGCCTGCACTAATGTTCCGGCGTTATTTC
TTGATGTCTCTGACCAGACACCCATCAACAGTATTATTTTCTCCCATGAAGACGGTACGCGACTGGGCGT
GGAGCATCTGGTCGCATTGGGTCACCAGCAAATCGCGCTGTTAGCGGGCCCATTAAGTTCTGTCTCGGCG
CGTCTGCGTCTGGCTGGCTGGCATAAATATCTCACTCGCAATCAAATTCAGCCGATAGCGGAACGGGAAG
GCGACTGGAGTGCCATGTCCGGTTTTCAACAAACCATGCAAATGCTGAATGAGGGCATCGTTCCCACTGC
GATGCTGGTTGCCAACGATCAGATGGCGCTGGGCGCAATGCGCGCCATTACCGAGTCCGGGCTGCGCGTT
GGTGCGGATATCTCGGTAGTGGGATACGACGATACCGAAGACAGCTCATGTTATATCCCGCCGTTAACCA
CCATCAAACAGGATTTTCGCCTGCTGGGGCAAACCAGCGTGGACCGCTTGCTGCAACTCTCTCAGGGCCA
GGCGGTGAAGGGCAATCAGCTGTTGCCCGTCTCACTGGTGAAAAGAAAAACCACGCTAGCGCCCAATACG
CAAACCGCCTCTCCCCGCGCGTTGGCCGATTCATTAATGCAGCTGGCACGACAGGTTTCCCGACTGGAAA
GCGGGCAGTGAGCGCAACGCAATTAATGTAAGTTAGCTCACTCATTAGGCACCCCAGGCTTTACACTTTA
TGCTTCCGGCTCGTATGTTGTGTGGAATTGTGAGCGGATAACAATTTCACACAGGAAACAGCTATGACCA
TGATTACGGATTCACTGGCCGTCGTTTTACAACGTCGTGACTGGGAAAACCCTGGCGTTACCCAACTTAA
TCGCCTTGCAGCACATCCCCCTTTCGCCAGCTGGCGTAATAGCGAAGAGGCCCGCACCGATCGCCCTTCC
CAACAGTTGCGCAGCCTGAATGGCGAATGGCGCTTTGCCTGGTTTCCGGCACCAGAAGCGGTGCCGGAAA
GCTGGCTGGAGTGCGATCTTCCTGAGGCCGATACTGTCGTCGTCCCCTCAAACTGGCAGATGCACGGTTA
CGATGCGCCCATCTACACCAACGTGACCTATCCCATTACGGTCAATCCGCCGTTTGTTCCCACGGAGAAT
CCGACGGGTTGTTACTCGCTCACATTTAATGTTGATGAAAGCTGGCTACAGGAAGGCCAGACGCGAATTA
TTTTTGATGGCGTTG
Features (pLannotate 1.2.2; 17 found; start..end, strand, type, name):
    188..216     +  promoter       tac promoter: strong E. coli promoter; hybrid between the trp and lac UV5 promoters
    224..240     +  protein_bind   lac operator: The lac repressor binds to the lac operator to inhibit transcription in E. coli. This inhibition can be relieved by adding lactose or isopropyl-β-D-thiogalactopyranoside (IPTG). lac repressor encoded by lacI
    263..916     +  CDS            GST26_SCHJA: Experimental evidence at protein level: Swiss-Prot protein existence level 1. GST isoenzymes appear to play a central role in the parasite detoxification system. Other functions are also suspected including a role in increasing the solubility of haematin in the parasite gut. From Schistosoma japonicum (Blood fluke).
    977..1591    +  CDS            HCFC1 (fragment): HCFC1_HUMAN - Also known as HCF1, HFC1. Experimental evidence at protein level: Swiss-Prot protein existence level 1. (Microbial infection) In case of human herpes simplex virus (HSV) infection, HCFC1 forms a multiprotein-DNA complex with the viral transactivator protein VP16 and POU2F1 thereby enabling the transcription of the viral immediate early genes. From Homo sapiens (Human).
   1637..1676    +  CDS            rop (fragment): Rop protein, which maintains plasmids at low copy number; rop
   1778..1818    +  misc_feature   bom (fragment): basis of mobility region from pBR322
   1923..2027    +  promoter       AmpR promoter: bla
   2028..2888    +  CDS            AmpR: β-lactamase; bla; confers resistance to ampicillin, carbenicillin, and related antibiotics
   3059..3647    +  rep_origin     ori: high-copy-number ColE1/pMB1/pBR322/pUC origin of replication
   3833..3884    -  misc_feature   bom (fragment): basis of mobility region from pBR322
   3891..3968    +  promoter       lacI promoter: lacI
   3969..5051    +  CDS            lacI: lac repressor; lacI; The lac repressor binds to the lac operator to inhibit transcription in E. coli. This inhibition can be relieved by adding lactose or isopropyl-β-D-thiogalactopyranoside (IPTG).
   5064..5085    +  protein_bind   CAP binding site: CAP binding activates transcription in the presence of cAMP. E. coli catabolite activator protein
   5100..5130    +  promoter       lac promoter: promoter for the E. coli lac operon
   5138..5154    +  protein_bind   lac operator: The lac repressor binds to the lac operator to inhibit transcription in E. coli. This inhibition can be relieved by adding lactose or isopropyl-β-D-thiogalactopyranoside (IPTG). lac repressor encoded by lacI
   5174..5347    +  CDS            lacZα: LacZα fragment of β-galactosidase; lacZ fragment
   5611..112     -  CDS            yciV (fragment) (across the origin): RNAAM_ECOLI - Also known as trpH From Escherichia coli (strain K12).
