[The description below was written by a language model from this plasmid's Addgene catalogue record and pLannotate feature annotations shown in this document.]
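Description:
pGEX-HCF-1rep1wt is a bacterial expression plasmid built on a modified pGEX-6P-2 backbone, designed to produce a fragment of human HCF-1 (HCFC1) as a GST fusion protein in E. coli. It replicates from a high-copy ColE1/pMB1-type origin and is selected with ampicillin through the bla (AmpR) gene. The total size is 5,615 bp. Two sequence records, one from the depositor and one from repository sequencing, give essentially the same feature map, offset by five nucleotides. They differ only in whether the lacI promoter is called as the wild-type or the up-mutant lacIq form.

The 615 bp insert, named HCF-1rep1wt, is annotated as an HCFC1 fragment and lies downstream of the Schistosoma japonicum GST coding sequence. According to the catalogue, the backbone was altered to add a TEV protease site at the 5' end of the cloning site and a 6xHis tag at the 3' end. The product is therefore GST-TEV-HCF-1rep1-His, although these short elements are not separately annotated in the feature tables. This layout allows affinity purification by either tag and removal of GST by TEV cleavage. The catalogue lists the promoter as T7, but both feature tables show a tac promoter with a lac operator upstream of GST, as expected for pGEX vectors, and no T7 promoter is annotated. Together with the plasmid-borne lacI repressor gene, this arrangement gives IPTG-inducible expression. The remaining features (lacZα, rop, bom and yciV fragments) are backbone remnants.

The name suggests a wild-type version of an HCF-1 repeat. The associated publication concerns site-specific proteolysis of HCF-1 by O-GlcNAc transferase, so the recombinant protein probably serves as a substrate in such studies, though the record does not say so.
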