Addgene plasmid #84606: pGEX-HCF-1rep1wt
Purpose: Plasmid contains HCF-1rep1wt with GST-tag
Depositing lab: Winship Herr. Depositing organization: Universite de Lausanne (UNIL). Publication: O-GlcNAc transferase catalyzes site-specific proteolysis of HCF-1. Capotosti F, Guernier S, Lammers F, Waridel P, Cai Y, Jin J, Conaway JW, Conaway RC, Herr W. Cell. 2011 Feb 4;144(3):376-88. doi: 10.1016/j.cell.2010.12.030. PubMed 21295698.
Backbone
  Vector backbone: pGEX-6P-2
  Backbone manufacturer: GE Healthcare
  Backbone size w/o insert (bp): 5000
  Total vector size (bp): 5615
  Modifications to backbone: Addition of TEV protease site at 5' end of cloning site and 6x His tag at 3' end of cloning site
  Vector type: Bacterial Expression
Growth in bacteria
  Bacterial resistance: Ampicillin, 100 μg/mL
  Growth temperature: 37°C
  Growth strain: DH5alpha
  Copy number: High Copy
Gene/Insert
  Gene/Insert name: HCF-1rep1wt (alt name: HCFC1rep1wt)
  Species: H. sapiens (human)
  Insert size (bp): 615
  Entrez Gene: HCFC1 (a.k.a. CFF, HCF, HCF-1, HCF1, HFC1, MAHCX, MRX3, PPP1R89, VCAF, XLID3)
  Promoter: T7
  Tag / fusion protein: GST-TEV (N terminal on backbone); His (C terminal on backbone)
  Cloning method: Restriction Enzyme; 5′ cloning site BamHI (destroyed during cloning); 3′ cloning site NotI (not destroyed)
  Sequencing primers: 5′ GEX5-for; 3′ GEX3-rev
Terms and licenses: Academic/Nonprofit Terms; Industry Terms: Not Available to Industry
How to cite: pGEX-HCF-1rep1wt was a gift from Winship Herr (Addgene plasmid # 84606 ; http://n2t.net/addgene:84606 ; RRID:Addgene_84606)
